Addgene plasmid #81606: pDONR223_RASA1_p.L146S
Purpose: Gateway Donor vector containing RASA1 , part of the Target Accelerator Plasmid Collection.
Depositing lab: Jesse Boehm & William Hahn & David Root. Depositing organization: Broad Institute. Publication: Systematic Functional Interrogation of Rare Cancer Variants Identifies Oncogenic Alleles. Kim E, Ilic N, Shrestha Y, Zou L, Kamburov A, Zhu C, Yang X, Lubonja R, Tran N, Nguyen C, Lawrence MS, Piccioni F, Bagul M, Doench JG, Chouinard CR, Wu X, Hogstrom L, Natoli T, Tamayo P, Horn H, Corsello SM, Lage K, Root DE, Subramanian A, Golub TR, Getz G, Boehm JS, Hahn WC. Cancer Discov. 2016 Jul;6(7):714-26. doi: 10.1158/2159-8290.CD-16-0160. Epub 2016 May 4. PubMed 27147599.
Backbone
  Vector backbone: pDONR223
  Backbone manufacturer: Invitrogen
  Backbone size w/o insert (bp): 2790
  Vector type: Gateway Entry vector
Growth in bacteria
  Bacterial resistance: Spectinomycin, 50 μg/mL
  Growth temperature: 37°C
  Growth strain: DH5alpha
  Copy number: High Copy
Gene/Insert
  Gene/Insert name: RASA1
  Species: H. sapiens (human)
  Mutation: L146S
  GenBank ID: NM_002890.2
  Entrez Gene: RASA1 (a.k.a. CM-AVM, CMAVM, CMAVM1, GAP, PKWS, RASA, RASGAP, p120, p120GAP, p120RASGAP)
  Promoter: None
  Cloning method: Gateway Cloning
  Sequencing primers: 5′ M13pUC-fwd; 3′ M13-Rev
Terms and licenses: Academic/Nonprofit Terms; Industry Terms: Not Available to Industry
Depositor comments: Closed state: stop codon immediately follows insert
How to cite: pDONR223_RASA1_p.L146S was a gift from Jesse Boehm & William Hahn & David Root (Addgene plasmid # 81606 ; http://n2t.net/addgene:81606 ; RRID:Addgene_81606)
