[The description below was written by a language model from this plasmid's Addgene catalogue record and pLannotate feature annotations shown in this document.]
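Description:
pDONR223_RASA1_p.L146S is a Gateway entry clone built on the Invitrogen pDONR223 backbone, carrying the human RASA1 open reading frame (p120 RasGAP) with an L146S missense substitution. It is a bacterial propagation and shuttling plasmid rather than an expression vector. It replicates in E. coli from a high-copy ColE1/pUC-type origin and is selected with spectinomycin through the aadA (SmR) aminoglycoside adenylyltransferase gene. In the annotation, a class 1 integron Pc promoter fragment and a short remnant of a gentamicin resistance gene lie upstream of aadA. rrnB T1 and T2 terminators on the backbone help insulate the cloning region from read-through transcription. The small lacZα and lacI fragments appear to be backbone remnants.

The roughly 3.1 kb RASA1 coding sequence sits between two attL recombination sites in opposite orientation. The annotation tool labels both as attL3, although the record does not otherwise specify the attL variants. These sites allow the ORF to be moved by LR Clonase recombination into any compatible Gateway destination vector, which would supply the promoter and any tags. The record lists no promoter for the insert; a T7 promoter lies just outside the downstream att site, pointing back toward the insert on the antisense strand. The clone is in the "closed" configuration, with a stop codon immediately after the insert, so it is suited to native or N-terminally tagged expression but not to C-terminal fusions. RASA1 normally stimulates Ras GTPase activity and thereby negatively regulates Ras signalling. This variant belongs to the Target Accelerator Plasmid Collection, assembled for systematic functional testing of rare cancer-associated alleles.
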