Features (pLannotate 1.2.2; 12 found; start..end, strand, type, name):
     38..74      -  CDS            lacZα (fragment): LacZα fragment of β-galactosidase; lacZ fragment
     91..186     +  protein_bind   attL3: mutant version of attL; recombination site for the Gateway® LR reaction LR Clonase™
    192..3332    +  CDS            RASA1: RASA1_HUMAN - Also known as GAP, RASA. Experimental evidence at protein level: Swiss-Prot protein existence level 1. Inhibitory regulator of the Ras-cyclic AMP pathway. Stimulates the GTPase of normal but not oncogenic Ras p21; this stimulation may be further increased in the presence of NCK1. From Homo sapiens (Human).
   3340..3435    -  protein_bind   attL3: mutant version of attL; recombination site for the Gateway® LR reaction LR Clonase™
   3454..3472    -  promoter       T7 promoter: promoter for bacteriophage T7 RNA polymerase
   3662..3685    +  promoter       Pc promoter (fragment): intI1 (promoter lies within the coding sequence); class 1 integron promoter
   3861..3917    +  CDS            GmR (fragment): gentamycin acetyltransferase; aacC1; confers resistance to gentamycin
   3924..4715    +  CDS            SmR: aminoglycoside adenylyltransferase (Murphy, 1985); aadA; confers resistance to spectinomycin and streptomycin
   4808..5396    +  rep_origin     ori: high-copy-number ColE1/pMB1/pBR322/pUC origin of replication
   5579..5671    +  CDS            lacI (fragment): lac repressor; lacI; The lac repressor binds to the lac operator to inhibit transcription in E. coli. This inhibition can be relieved by adding lactose or isopropyl-β-D-thiogalactopyranoside (IPTG).
   5726..5753    -  terminator     rrnB T2 terminator: transcription terminator T2 from the E. coli rrnB gene
   5885..5928    +  terminator     rrnB T1 terminator: Escherichia coli rrnB; transcription terminator T1 from the E. coli rrnB gene
>Addgene plasmid #81606 | pDONR223_RASA1_p.L146S | addgene full sequence | sequence record 167104 | Addgene NGS Result
GGCAGTTCCCTACTCTCGCGTTAACGCTAGCATGGATGTTTTCCCAGTCACGACGTTGTAAAACGACGGC
CAGTCTTAAGCTCGGGCCCCAAATAATGATTTTATTTTGACTGATAGTGACCTGTTCGTTGCAACAAATT
GATGAGCAATGCTTTTTTATAATGCCAACTTTGTACAAAAAAGTTGGCACCATGATGGCGGCCGAGGCCG
GCAGTGAGGAGGGCGGCCCGGTAACAGCCGGAGCTGGAGGAGGCGGCGCGGCAGCGGGCTCCAGTGCCTA
TCCCGCAGTGTGTCGGGTGAAGATACCCGCGGCCCTGCCTGTGGCAGCCGCCCCCTATCCTGGGCTGGTG
GAGACCGGAGTGGCTGGAACTCTGGGTGGCGGAGCCGCTTTGGGGTCAGAGTTCCTAGGAGCCGGGTCTG
TGGCAGGGGCACTGGGGGGAGCTGGACTGACAGGGGGAGGTACTGCTGCTGGCGTAGCTGGTGCTGCTGC
TGGCGTGGCCGGTGCTGCTGTTGCTGGACCTAGTGGAGACATGGCTCTCACCAAACTGCCCACTTCGTTG
CTTGCTGAGACTCTCGGGCCAGGCGGCGGTTTTCCCCCTCTGCCCCCTCCCCCTTACCTGCCCCCTTCGG
GGGCGGGCCTCGGGACAGTGGACGAAGGTGACTCTCTGGATGGACCAGAATACGAGGAGGAAGAGGTGGC
CATACCGTTGACCGCTCCTCCAACTAACCAGTGGTATCACGGAAAACTTGACAGAACGATAGCAGAAGAA
CGCCTCAGGCAGGCAGGGAAGTCTGGCAGTTATCTTATAAGAGAGAGTGATCGGAGGCCAGGGTCCTTTG
TACTTTCATTTCTTAGCCAGATGAATGTTGTCAACCATTTTAGGATTATTGCTATGTGTGGAGATTACTA
CATTGGTGGAAGACGTTTTTCTTCACTGTCAGACCTAATAGGTTATTACAGTCATGTTTCTTGTTTGCTT
AAAGGAGAAAAATTACTTTACCCAGTTGCACCACCAGAGCCAGTAGAAGATAGAAGGCGTGTACGAGCTA
TTCTACCTTACACAAAAGTACCAGACACTGATGAAATAAGTTTCTTAAAAGGAGATATGTTCATTGTTCA
TAATGAATTAGAAGATGGATGGATGTGGGTTACAAATTTAAGAACAGATGAACAAGGCCTTATTGTTGAA
GACCTAGTAGAAGAGGTGGGCCGGGAAGAAGATCCACATGAAGGAAAAATATGGTTCCATGGGAAGATTT
CCAAACAGGAAGCTTATAATTTACTAATGACAGTTGGTCAAGTCTGCAGTTTTCTTGTGAGGCCCTCAGA
TAATACTCCTGGCGATTATTCACTTTATTTCCGGACCAATGAAAATATTCAGCGATTTAAAATATGTCCA
ACGCCAAACAATCAGTTTATGATGGGAGGCCGGTATTATAACAGCATTGGGGACATCATAGATCACTATC
GAAAAGAACAGATTGTTGAAGGATATTATCTTAAGGAACCTGTACCAATGCAGGATCAAGAACAAGTACT
CAATGACACAGTGGATGGCAAGGAAATCTATAATACCATCCGTCGTAAAACAAAGGATGCCTTTTATAAA
AACATTGTTAAGAAAGGTTATCTTCTGAAAAAGGGCAAAGGAAAACGTTGGAAAAATTTATATTTTATCT
TAGAGGGTAGTGATGCCCAACTTATTTATTTTGAAAGCGAAAAACGAGCTACCAAACCAAAAGGATTAAT
AGATCTCAGTGTATGTTCTGTCTATGTCGTTCATGATAGTCTCTTTGGCAGGCCAAACTGTTTTCAGATA
GTAGTTCAGCACTTTAGTGAAGAACATTACATCTTTTACTTTGCAGGAGAAACTCCAGAACAAGCAGAGG
ATTGGATGAAAGGTCTGCAGGCATTTTGCAATTTACGGAAAAGTAGTCCAGGGACATCCAATAAACGCCT
TCGTCAGGTCAGCAGCCTTGTTTTACATATTGAAGAAGCCCATAAACTCCCAGTAAAACATTTTACTAAT
CCATATTGTAACATCTACCTGAATAGTGTCCAAGTAGCAAAAACTCATGCAAGGGAAGGGCAAAACCCAG
TATGGTCAGAAGAGTTTGTCTTTGATGATCTTCCTCCTGACATCAATAGATTTGAAATAACTCTTAGTAA
TAAAACAAAGAAAAGCAAAGATCCTGATATCTTATTTATGCGCTGCCAGTTGAGCCGATTACAGAAAGGG
CATGCCACAGATGAATGGTTTCTGCTCAGCTCCCATATACCATTAAAAGGTATTGAACCAGGGTCCCTGC
GTGTTCGAGCACGATACTCTATGGAAAAAATCATGCCAGAAGAAGAGTACAGTGAATTTAAAGAGCTTAT
ACTGCAAAAGGAACTTCATGTAGTCTATGCTTTATCACATGTATGTGGACAAGACCGAACACTACTGGCC
AGCATCCTACTGAGGATTTTTCTTCACGAAAAGCTTGAATCGTTGTTGTTATGCACACTAAATGACAGAG
AAATAAGCATGGAAGATGAAGCCACTACCCTATTTCGAGCCACAACACTTGCAAGCACCTTGATGGAGCA
GTATATGAAAGCCACTGCTACACAGTTTGTTCATCATGCTTTGAAAGACTCTATTTTAAAGATAATGGAA
AGCAAGCAGTCTTGTGAGTTAAGTCCATCAAAGTTAGAAAAAAATGAAGATGTGAACACTAATTTAACAC
ACCTATTGAACATACTTTCAGAGCTTGTGGAGAAAATATTCATGGCTTCAGAAATACTTCCACCGACATT
GAGATATATTTATGGGTGTTTACAGAAATCTGTTCAGCATAAGTGGCCTACAAATACCACCATGAGAACA
AGAGTTGTTAGTGGTTTTGTTTTTCTTCGACTCATCTGTCCTGCCATCCTGAATCCACGGATGTTCAATA
TCATCTCAGATTCTCCATCTCCTATTGCTGCAAGAACACTGATATTAGTGGCTAAATCTGTGCAGAACTT
AGCAAATCTTGTGGAATTTGGAGCTAAGGAGCCCTACATGGAAGGTGTCAATCCATTCATCAAAAGCAAC
AAACATCGTATGATCATGTTTTTAGATGAACTTGGGAATGTACCTGAACTTCCGGACACTACAGAGCATT
CTAGAACGGACCTGTCCCGTGATTTAGCAGCATTGCATGAGATTTGCGTGGCTCATTCAGATGAACTTCG
AACGCTCAGTAATGAGCGTGGTGCACAGCAGCACGTATTGAAAAAGCTTCTGGCTATAACAGAACTGCTT
CAACAAAAACAAAACCAGTATACAAAAACCAATGATGTCAGGTGATTGCCAACTTTCTTGTACAAAGTTG
GCATTATAAGAAAGCATTGCTTATCAATTTGTTGCAACGAACAGGTCACTATCAGTCAAAATAAAATCAT
TATTTGCCATCCAGCTGATATCCCCTATAGTGAGTCGTATTACATGGTCATAGCTGTTTCCTGGCAGCTC
TGGCCCGTGTCTCAAAATCTCTGATGTTACATTGCACAAGATAAAAATATATCATCATGCCTCCTCTAGA
CCAGCCAGGACAGAAATGCCTCGACTTCGCTGCTACCCAAGGTTGCCGGGTGACGCACACCGTGGAAACG
GATGAAGGCACGAACCCAGTGGACATAAGCCTGTTCGGTTCGTAAGCTGTAATGCAAGTAGCGTATGCGC
TCACGCAACTGGTCCAGAACCTTGACCGAACGCAGCGGTGGTAACGGCGCAGTGGCGGTTTTCATGGCTT
GTTATGACTGTTTTTTTGGGGTACAGTCTATGCCTCGGGCATCCAAGCAGCAAGCGCGTTACGCCGTGGG
TCGATGTTTGATGTTATGGAGCAGCAACGATGTTACGCAGCAGGGCAGTCGCCCTAAAACAAAGTTAAAC
ATTATGAGGGAAGCGGTGATCGCCGAAGTATCGACTCAACTATCAGAGGTAGTTGGCGTCATCGAGCGCC
ATCTCGAACCGACGTTGCTGGCCGTACATTTGTACGGCTCCGCAGTGGATGGCGGCCTGAAGCCACACAG
TGATATTGATTTGCTGGTTACGGTGACCGTAAGGCTTGATGAAACAACGCGGCGAGCTTTGATCAACGAC
CTTTTGGAAACTTCGGCTTCCCCTGGAGAGAGCGAGATTCTCCGCGCTGTAGAAGTCACCATTGTTGTGC
ACGACGACATCATTCCGTGGCGTTATCCAGCTAAGCGCGAACTGCAATTTGGAGAATGGCAGCGCAATGA
CATTCTTGCAGGTATCTTCGAGCCAGCCACGATCGACATTGATCTGGCTATCTTGCTGACAAAAGCAAGA
GAACATAGCGTTGCCTTGGTAGGTCCAGCGGCGGAGGAACTCTTTGATCCGGTTCCTGAACAGGATCTAT
TTGAGGCGCTAAATGAAACCTTAACGCTATGGAACTCGCCGCCCGACTGGGCTGGCGATGAGCGAAATGT
AGTGCTTACGTTGTCCCGCATTTGGTACAGCGCAGTAACCGGCAAAATCGCGCCGAAGGATGTCGCTGCC
GACTGGGCAATGGAGCGCCTGCCGGCCCAGTATCAGCCCGTCATACTTGAAGCTAGACAGGCTTATCTTG
GACAAGAAGAAGATCGCTTGGCCTCGCGCGCAGATCAGTTGGAAGAATTTGTCCACTACGTGAAAGGCGA
GATCACCAAGGTAGTCGGCAAATAACCCTCGAGCCACCCATGACCAAAATCCCTTAACGTGAGTTACGCG
TCGTTCCACTGAGCGTCAGACCCCGTAGAAAAGATCAAAGGATCTTCTTGAGATCCTTTTTTTCTGCGCG
TAATCTGCTGCTTGCAAACAAAAAAACCACCGCTACCAGCGGTGGTTTGTTTGCCGGATCAAGAGCTACC
AACTCTTTTTCCGAAGGTAACTGGCTTCAGCAGAGCGCAGATACCAAATACTGTTCTTCTAGTGTAGCCG
TAGTTAGGCCACCACTTCAAGAACTCTGTAGCACCGCCTACATACCTCGCTCTGCTAATCCTGTTACCAG
TGGCTGCTGCCAGTGGCGATAAGTCGTGTCTTACCGGGTTGGACTCAAGACGATAGTTACCGGATAAGGC
GCAGCGGTCGGGCTGAACGGGGGGTTCGTGCACACAGCCCAGCTTGGAGCGAACGACCTACACCGAACTG
AGATACCTACAGCGTGAGCTATGAGAAAGCGCCACGCTTCCCGAAGGGAGAAAGGCGGACAGGTATCCGG
TAAGCGGCAGGGTCGGAACAGGAGAGCGCACGAGGGAGCTTCCAGGGGGAAACGCCTGGTATCTTTATAG
TCCTGTCGGGTTTCGCCACCTCTGACTTGAGCGTCGATTTTTGTGATGCTCGTCAGGGGGGCGGAGCCTA
TGGAAAAACGCCAGCAACGCGGCCTTTTTACGGTTCCTGGCCTTTTGCTGGCCTTTTGCTCACATGTTCT
TTCCTGCGTTATCCCCTGATTCTGTGGATAACCGTATTACCGCCTTTGAGTGAGCTGATACCGCTCGCCG
CAGCCGAACGACCGAGCGCAGCGAGTCAGTGAGCGAGGAAGCGGAAGAGCGCCCAATACGCAAACCGCCT
CTCCCCGCGCGTTGGCCGATTCATTAATGCAGCTGGCACGACAGGTTTCCCGACTGGAAAGCGGGCAGTG
AGCGCAACGCAATTAATACGCGTACCGCTAGCCAGGAAGAGTTTGTAGAAACGCAAAAAGGCCATCCGTC
AGGATGGCCTTCTGCTTAGTTTGATGCCTGGCAGTTTATGGCGGGCGTCCTGCCCGCCACCCTCCGGGCC
GTTGCTTCACAACGTTCAAATCCGCTCCCGGCGGATTTGTCCTACTCAGGAGAGCGTTCACCGACAAACA
ACAGATAAAACGAAAGGCCCAGTCTTCCGACTGAGCCTTTCGTTTTATTTGATGCCT
