>Addgene plasmid #81606 | pDONR223_RASA1_p.L146S | depositor partial sequence | sequence record 154925 | Insert sequence
ATGATGGCGGCCGAGGCCGGCAGTGAGGAGGGCGGCCCGGTAACAGCCGGAGCTGGAGGAGGCGGCGCGG
CAGCGGGCTCCAGTGCCTATCCCGCAGTGTGTCGGGTGAAGATACCCGCGGCCCTGCCTGTGGCAGCCGC
CCCCTATCCTGGGCTGGTGGAGACCGGAGTGGCTGGAACTCTGGGTGGCGGAGCCGCTTTGGGGTCAGAG
TTCCTAGGAGCCGGGTCTGTGGCAGGGGCACTGGGGGGAGCTGGACTGACAGGGGGAGGTACTGCTGCTG
GCGTAGCTGGTGCTGCTGCTGGCGTGGCCGGTGCTGCTGTTGCTGGACCTAGTGGAGACATGGCTCTCAC
CAAACTGCCCACTTCGTTGCTTGCTGAGACTCTCGGGCCAGGCGGCGGTTTTCCCCCTCTGCCCCCTCCC
CCTTACCTGCCCCCTTCGGGGGCGGGCCTCGGGACAGTGGACGAAGGTGACTCTCTGGATGGACCAGAAT
ACGAGGAGGAAGAGGTGGCCATACCGTTGACCGCTCCTCCAACTAACCAGTGGTATCACGGAAAACTTGA
CAGAACGATAGCAGAAGAACGCCTCAGGCAGGCAGGGAAGTCTGGCAGTTATCTTATAAGAGAGAGTGAT
CGGAGGCCAGGGTCCTTTGTACTTTCATTTCTTAGCCAGATGAATGTTGTCAACCATTTTAGGATTATTG
CTATGTGTGGAGATTACTACATTGGTGGAAGACGTTTTTCTTCACTGTCAGACCTAATAGGTTATTACAG
TCATGTTTCTTGTTTGCTTAAAGGAGAAAAATTACTTTACCCAGTTGCACCACCAGAGCCAGTAGAAGAT
AGAAGGCGTGTACGAGCTATTCTACCTTACACAAAAGTACCAGACACTGATGAAATAAGTTTCTTAAAAG
GAGATATGTTCATTGTTCATAATGAATTAGAAGATGGATGGATGTGGGTTACAAATTTAAGAACAGATGA
ACAAGGCCTTATTGTTGAAGACCTAGTAGAAGAGGTGGGCCGGGAAGAAGATCCACATGAAGGAAAAATA
TGGTTCCATGGGAAGATTTCCAAACAGGAAGCTTATAATTTACTAATGACAGTTGGTCAAGTCTGCAGTT
TTCTTGTGAGGCCCTCAGATAATACTCCTGGCGATTATTCACTTTATTTCCGGACCAATGAAAATATTCA
GCGATTTAAAATATGTCCAACGCCAAACAATCAGTTTATGATGGGAGGCCGGTATTATAACAGCATTGGG
GACATCATAGATCACTATCGAAAAGAACAGATTGTTGAAGGATATTATCTTAAGGAACCTGTACCAATGC
AGGATCAAGAACAAGTACTCAATGACACAGTGGATGGCAAGGAAATCTATAATACCATCCGTCGTAAAAC
AAAGGATGCCTTTTATAAAAACATTGTTAAGAAAGGTTATCTTCTGAAAAAGGGCAAAGGAAAACGTTGG
AAAAATTTATATTTTATCTTAGAGGGTAGTGATGCCCAACTTATTTATTTTGAAAGCGAAAAACGAGCTA
CCAAACCAAAAGGATTAATAGATCTCAGTGTATGTTCTGTCTATGTCGTTCATGATAGTCTCTTTGGCAG
GCCAAACTGTTTTCAGATAGTAGTTCAGCACTTTAGTGAAGAACATTACATCTTTTACTTTGCAGGAGAA
ACTCCAGAACAAGCAGAGGATTGGATGAAAGGTCTGCAGGCATTTTGCAATTTACGGAAAAGTAGTCCAG
GGACATCCAATAAACGCCTTCGTCAGGTCAGCAGCCTTGTTTTACATATTGAAGAAGCCCATAAACTCCC
AGTAAAACATTTTACTAATCCATATTGTAACATCTACCTGAATAGTGTCCAAGTAGCAAAAACTCATGCA
AGGGAAGGGCAAAACCCAGTATGGTCAGAAGAGTTTGTCTTTGATGATCTTCCTCCTGACATCAATAGAT
TTGAAATAACTCTTAGTAATAAAACAAAGAAAAGCAAAGATCCTGATATCTTATTTATGCGCTGCCAGTT
GAGCCGATTACAGAAAGGGCATGCCACAGATGAATGGTTTCTGCTCAGCTCCCATATACCATTAAAAGGT
ATTGAACCAGGGTCCCTGCGTGTTCGAGCACGATACTCTATGGAAAAAATCATGCCAGAAGAAGAGTACA
GTGAATTTAAAGAGCTTATACTGCAAAAGGAACTTCATGTAGTCTATGCTTTATCACATGTATGTGGACA
AGACCGAACACTACTGGCCAGCATCCTACTGAGGATTTTTCTTCACGAAAAGCTTGAATCGTTGTTGTTA
TGCACACTAAATGACAGAGAAATAAGCATGGAAGATGAAGCCACTACCCTATTTCGAGCCACAACACTTG
CAAGCACCTTGATGGAGCAGTATATGAAAGCCACTGCTACACAGTTTGTTCATCATGCTTTGAAAGACTC
TATTTTAAAGATAATGGAAAGCAAGCAGTCTTGTGAGTTAAGTCCATCAAAGTTAGAAAAAAAATGAAGA
TGTGAACACTAATTTAACACACCTATTGAACATACTTTCAGAGCTTGTGGAGAAAATATTCATGGCTTCA
GAAATACTTCCACCGACATTGAGATATATTTATGGGTGTTTACAGAAATCTGTTCAGCATAAGTGGCCTA
CAAATACCACCATGAGAACAAGAGTTGTTAGTGGTTTTGTTTTTCTTCGACTCATCTGTCCTGCCATCCT
GAATCCACGGATGTTCAATATCATCTCAGATTCTCCATCTCCTATTGCTGCAAGAACACTGATATTAGTG
GCTAAATCTGTGCAGAACTTAGCAAATCTTGTGGAATTTGGAGCTAAGGAGCCCTACATGGAAGGTGTCA
ATCCATTCATCAAAAGCAACAAACATCGTATGATCATGTTTTTAGATGAACTTGGGAATGTACCTGAACT
TCCGGACACTACAGAGCATTCTAGAACGGACCTGTCCCGTGATTTAGCAGCATTGCATGAGATTTGCGTG
GCTCATTCAGATGAACTTCGAACGCTCAGTAATGAGCGTGGTGCACAGCAGCACGTATTGAAAAAGCTTC
TGGCTATAACAGAACTGCTTCAACAAAAACAAAACCAGTATACAAAAACCAATGATGTCAGG
